>Addgene plasmid #85663 | mCherry-YOD1 | addgene full sequence | sequence record 171241 | Addgene NGS Result
ATGGTGAGCAAGGGCGAGGAGGATAACATGGCCATCATCAAGGAGTTCATGCGCTTCAAGGTGCACATGG
AGGGCTCCGTGAACGGCCACGAGTTCGAGATCGAGGGCGAGGGCGAGGGCCGCCCCTACGAGGGCACCCA
GACCGCCAAGCTGAAGGTGACCAAGGGTGGCCCCCTGCCCTTCGCCTGGGACATCCTGTCCCCTCAGTTC
ATGTACGGCTCCAAGGCCTACGTGAAGCACCCCGCCGACATCCCCGACTACTTGAAGCTGTCCTTCCCCG
AGGGCTTCAAGTGGGAGCGCGTGATGAACTTCGAGGACGGCGGCGTGGTGACCGTGACCCAGGACTCCTC
CCTGCAGGACGGCGAGTTCATCTACAAGGTGAAGCTGCGCGGCACCAACTTCCCCTCCGACGGCCCCGTA
ATGCAGAAGAAGACCATGGGCTGGGAGGCCTCCTCCGAGCGGATGTACCCCGAGGACGGCGCCCTGAAGG
GCGAGATCAAGCAGAGGCTGAAGCTGAAGGACGGCGGCCACTACGACGCTGAGGTCAAGACCACCTACAA
GGCCAAGAAGCCCGTGCAGCTGCCCGGCGCCTACAACGTCAACATCAAGTTGGACATCACCTCCCACAAC
GAGGACTACACCATCGTGGAACAGTACGAACGCGCCGAGGGCCGCCACTCCACCGGCGGCATGGACGAGC
TGTACAAGTCCGGACTCAGATCTCGAGGTTATCAAACAAGTTTGTACAAAAAAGTTGGCATGTTTGGCCC
CGCTAAAGGTCGCCATTTTGGAGTCCACCCGGCGCCTGGTTTCCCCGGCGGCGTCTCCCAACAGGCTGCC
GGGACCAAAGCTGGCCCCGCGGGTGCCTGGCCTGTGGGCAGCCGGACCGACACGATGTGGCGGCTCCGCT
GCAAGGCCAAGGACGGCACCCATGTTTTGCAGGGGCTGTCCAGCCGGACCCGGGTGCGGGAACTCCAGGG
CCAAATTGCCGCCATCACCGGGATCGCCCCCGGCGGTCAGCGAATCCTCGTCGGATACCCTCCCGAGTGC
CTGGATCTCAGCAATGGGGATACCATTCTGGAAGACTTGCCCATCCAATCTGGTGACATGCTGATCATTG
AAGAAGACCAAACCAGGCCCAGAAGTTCACCTGCATTTACTAAACGTGGTGCTTCTAGTTACGTCAGGGA
AACTTTGCCTGTGCTTACCAGAACCGTGGTCCCAGCAGACAACTCTTGCCTCTTTACTAGTGTGTACTAT
GTCGTCGAAGGAGGAGTCTTGAATCCAGCTTGTGCCCCTGAGATGAGACGCCTCATAGCACAAATTGTAG
CAAGCGATCCAGACTTCTATAGTGAGGCAATACTGGGAAAAACAAATCAAGAGTACTGTGACTGGATCAA
AAGGGATGACACTTGGGGAGGAGCAATAGAGATATCGATTTTGTCCAAGTTTTACCAATGTGAAATATGT
GTAGTGGATACACAGACAGTAAGAATTGATCGTTTTGGGGAAGATGCAGGATATACCAAAAGGGTTCTGC
TTATTTATGATGGCATCCACTATGATCCACTTCAGCGTAACTTCCCTGATCCAGATACACCTCCTCTGAC
CATTTTCTCCTCTAATGATGATATTGTTCTTGTACAAGCACTGGAATTAGCAGATGAAGCTAGAAGAAGG
AGACAGTTTACTGATGTCAACCGCTTCACCCTGAGATGCATGGTATGTCAGAAAGGATTAACTGGACAAG
CAGAAGCAAGGGAACATGCCAAGGAGACAGGCCATACCAACTTTGGAGAAGTGTGACCAACTTTCTTGTA
CAAAGTGGTTCGATAACGAATTCTGCAGTCGACGGTACCGCGGGCCCGGGATCCACCGGATCTAGATAAC
TGATCATAATCAGCCATACCACATTTGTAGAGGTTTTACTTGCTTTAAAAAACCTCCCACACCTCCCCCT
GAACCTGAAACATAAAATGAATGCAATTGTTGTTGTTAACTTGTTTATTGCAGCTTATAATGGTTACAAA
TAAAGCAATAGCATCACAAATTTCACAAATAAAGCATTTTTTTCACTGCATTCTAGTTGTGGTTTGTCCA
AACTCATCAATGTATCTTAACGCGTAAATTGTAAGCGTTAATATTTTGTTAAAATTCGCGTTAAATTTTT
GTTAAATCAGCTCATTTTTTAACCAATAGGCCGAAATCGGCAAAATCCCTTATAAATCAAAAGAATAGAC
CGAGATAGGGT
[37 nt withheld, positions 2252-2288]
AAAGAACGTGGACTCCAACGTCAAAGG
[49 nt withheld, positions 2316-2364]
T
[91 nt withheld, positions 2366-2456]
G
[124 nt withheld, positions 2458-2581]
CAGGTGGCACTTTTCGGGGAAATGTGCGCGGAACCCCTATTTGTTTATTTTTCTAAATACATTCAAATAT
GTATCCGCTCATGAGACAATAACCCTGATAAATGCTTCAATAATATTGAAAAAGGAAGAGTCCTGAGGCG
GAAAGAACCAGCTGTGGAATGTGTGTCAGTTAGGGTGTGGAAAGTCCCCAGGCTCCCCAGCAGGCAGAAG
TATGCAAAGCATGCATCTCAATTAGTCAGCAACCAGGTGTGGAAAGTCCCCAGGCTCCCCAGCAGGCAGA
AGTATGCAAAGCATGCATCTCAATTAGTCAGCAACCATAGTCCCGCCCCTAACTCCGCCCATCCCGCCCC
TAACTCCGCCCAGTTCCGCCCATTCTCCGCCCCATGGCTGACTAATTTTTTTTATTTATGCAGAGGCCGA
GGCCGCCTCGGCCTCTGAGCTATTCCAGAAGTAGTGAGGAGGCTTTTTTGGAGGCCTAGGCTTTTGCAAA
GATCGATCAAGAGACAGGATGAGGATCGTTTCGCATGATTGAACAAGATGGATTGCACGCAGGTTCTCCG
GCCGCTTGGGTGGAGAGGCTATTCGGCTATGACTGGGCACAACAGACAATCGGCTGCTCTGATGCCGCCG
TGTTCCGGCTGTCAGCGCAGGGGCGCCCGGTTCTTTTTGTCAAGACCGACCTGTCCGGTGCCCTGAATGA
ACTGCAAGACGAGGCAGCGCGGCTATCGTGGCTGGCCACGACGGGCGTTCCTTGCGCAGCTGTGCTCGAC
GTTGTCACTGAAGCGGGAAGGGACTGGCTGCTATTGGGCGAAGTGCCGGGGCAGGATCTCCTGTCATCTC
ACCTTGCTCCTGCCGAGAAAGTATCCATCATGGCTGATGCAATGCGGCGGCTGCATACGCTTGATCCGGC
TACCTGCCCATTCGACCACCAAGCGAAACATCGCATCGAGCGAGCACGTACTCGGATGGAAGCCGGTCTT
GTCGATCAGGATGATCTGGACGAAGAGCATCAGGGGCTCGCGCCAGCCGAACTGTTCGCCAGGCTCAAGG
CGAGCATGCCCGACGGCGAGGATCTCGTCGTGACCCATGGCGATGCCTGCTTGCCGAATATCATGGTGGA
AAATGGCCGCTTTTCTGGATTCATCGACTGTGGCCGGCTGGGTGTGGCGGACCGCTATCAGGACATAGCG
TTGGCTACCCGTGATATTGCTGAAGAGCTTGGCGGCGAATGGGCTGACCGCTTCCTCGTGCTTTACGGTA
TCGCCGCTCCCGATTCACAGCGCATCGCCTTCTATCGCCTTCTTGACGAGTTCTTCTGAGCGGGACTCTG
GGGTTCGAAATGACCGACCAAGCGACGCCCAACCTGCCATCACGAGATTTCGATTCCACCGCCGCCTTCT
ATGAAAGGTTGGGCTTCGGAATCGTTTTCCGGGACGCCGGCTGGATGATCCTCCAGCGCGGGGATCTCAT
GCTGGAGTTCTTCGCCCACCCTAGGGGGAGGCTAACTGAAACACGGAAGGAGACAATACCGGAAGGAACC
CGCGCTATGACGGCAATAAAAAGACAGAATAAAACGCACGGTGTTGGGTCGTTTGTTCATAAACGCGGGG
TTCGGTCCCAGGGCTGGCACTCTGTCGATACCCCACCGAGACCCCATTGGGGCCAATACGCCCGCGTTTC
TTCCTTTTCCCCACCCCACCCCCCAAGTTCGGGTGAAGGCCCAGGGCTCGCAGCCAACGTCGGGGCGGCA
GGCCCTGCCATAGCCTCAGGTTACTCATATATACTTTAGATTGATTTAAAACTTCATTTTTAATTTAAAA
GGATCTAGGTGAAGATCCTTTTTGATAATCTCATGACCAAAATCCCTTAACGTGAGTTTTCGTTCCACTG
AGCGTCAGACCCCGTAGAAAAGATCAAAGGATCTTCTTGAGATCCTTTTTTTCTGCGCGTAATCTGCTGC
TTGCAAACAAAAAAACCACCGCTACCAGCGGTGGTTTGTTTGCCGGATCAAGAGCTACCAACTCTTTTTC
CGAAGGTAACTGGCTTCAGCAGAGCGCAGATACCAAATACTGTTCTTCTAGTGTAGCCGTAGTTAGGCCA
CCACTTCAAGAACTCTGTAGCACCGCCTACATACCTCGCTCTGCTAATCCTGTTACCAGTGGCTGCTGCC
AGTGGCGATAAGTCGTGTCTTACCGGGTTGGACTCAAGACGATAGTTACCGGATAAGGCGCAGCGGTCGG
GCTGAACGGGGGGTTCGTGCACACAGCCCAGCTTGGAGCGAACGACCTACACCGAACTGAGATACCTACA
GCGTGAGCTATGAGAAAGCGCCACGCTTCCCGAAGGGAGAAAGGCGGACAGGTATCCGGTAAGCGGCAGG
GTCGGAACAGGAGAGCGCACGAGGGAGCTTCCAGGGGGAAACGCCTGGTATCTTTATAGTCCTGTCGGGT
TTCGCCACCTCTGACTTGAGCGTCGATTTTTGTGATGCTCGTCAGGGGGGCGGAGCCTATGGAAAAACGC
CAGCAACGCGGCCTTTTTACGGTTCCTGGCCTTTTGCTGGCCTTTTGCTGGCCTTTTGCTCACATGTTCT
TTCCTGCGTTATCCCCTGATTCTGTGGATAACCGTATTACCGCCATGCATTAGTTATTAATAGTAATCAA
TTACGGGGTCATTAGTTCATAGCCCATATATGGAGTTCCGCGTTACATAACTTACGGTAAATGGCCCGCC
TGGCTGACCGCCCAACGACCCCCGCCCATTGACGTCAATAATGACGTATGTTCCCATAGTAACGCCAATA
GGGACTTTCCATTGACGTCAATGGGTGGAGTATTTACGGTAAACTGCCCACTTGGCAGTACATCAAGTGT
ATCATATGCCAAGTACGCCCCCTATTGACGTCAATGACGGTAAATGGCCCGCCTGGCATTATGCCCAGTA
CATGACCTTATGGGACTTTCCTACTTGGCAGTACATCTACGTATTAGTCATCGCTATTACCATGGTGATG
CGGTTTTGGCAGTACATCAATGGGCGTGGATAGCGGTTTGACTCACGGGGATTTCCAAGTCTCCACCCCA
TTGACGTCAATGGGAGTTTGTTTTGGCACCAAAATCAACGGGACTTTCCAAAATGTCGTAACAACTCCGC
CCCATTGACGCAAATGGGCGGTAGGCGTGTACGGTGGGAGGTCTATATAAGCAGAGCTGGTTTAGTGAAC
CGTCAGATCCGCTAGCGCTACCGGTCGCCACC
Features (pLannotate 1.2.2; 19 found; start..end, strand, type, name):
      1..708     +  CDS            mCherry: mCherry is a basic (constitutively fluorescent) red fluorescent protein published in 2004, derived from Discosoma sp.. It is reported to be a very rapidly-maturing monomer with low acid sensitivity.
    709..727     +  misc_feature   MCS (fragment): multiple cloning site
    737..754     +  protein_bind   attB1 (fragment): mutant version of attB; core recombination site for the Gateway® BP reaction BP Clonase™
    760..1803    +  CDS            YOD1: OTU1_HUMAN - Also known as DUBA8, HIN7, OTUD2. Experimental evidence at protein level: Swiss-Prot protein existence level 1. Hydrolase that can remove conjugated ubiquitin from proteins and participates in endoplasmic reticulum-associated degradation (ERAD) for misfolded lumenal proteins. May act by triming the ubiquitin chain on the associated substrate to facilitate their threading through the VCP/p97 pore. Ubiquitin moieties on substrates may present a steric impediment to the threading process when the substrate is transferred to the VCP pore and threaded through VCP's axial channel. Media
   1811..1828    -  protein_bind   attB2 (fragment): mutant version of attB; core recombination site for the Gateway® BP reaction BP Clonase™
   1837..1874    +  misc_feature   MCS (fragment): multiple cloning site
   1891..1975    +  CDS            large T antigen (fragment): large T antigen from SV40 (simian virus 40)
   1998..2119    +  polyA_signal   SV40 poly(A) signal: SV40 polyadenylation signal
   2153..2581    -  rep_origin     f1 ori (sequence partly withheld): f1 bacteriophage origin of replication; arrow indicates direction of (+) strand synthesis
   2608..2712    +  promoter       AmpR promoter: bla
   2714..3071    +  promoter       SV40 promoter: SV40 enhancer and early promoter
   3106..3900    +  CDS            NeoR/KanR: aminoglycoside phosphotransferase from Tn5; aph(3')-II (or nptII); confers resistance to neomycin, kanamycin, and G418 (Geneticin®)
   3921..4073    +  CDS            ble (fragment): BLE_KLEPN - Experimental evidence at protein level: Swiss-Prot protein existence level 1. Binding protein with a strong affinity to the bleomycin family of antibiotics. Binds to CL990; an antimitotic-antibiotic compound. From Klebsiella pneumoniae.
   4132..4179    +  polyA_signal   HSV TK poly(A) signal: herpes simplex virus thymidine kinase polyadenylation signal (Cole and Stacy, 1985)
   4270..4286    -  polyA_signal   bGH poly(A) signal (fragment): bovine growth hormone polyadenylation signal
   4508..5096    +  rep_origin     ori: high-copy-number ColE1/pMB1/pBR322/pUC origin of replication
   5155..5214    +  rep_origin     RSF ori (fragment): Plasmids containing the RSF 1030 origin of replication can be propagated in E. coli cells that contain additional plasmids with compatible origins.
   5282..5585    +  enhancer       CMV enhancer: human cytomegalovirus immediate early enhancer
   5586..5789    +  promoter       CMV promoter: human cytomegalovirus (CMV) immediate early promoter
