[The description below was written by a language model from this plasmid's Addgene catalogue record and pLannotate feature annotations shown in this document.]
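Description:
mCherry-YOD1 is a mammalian expression plasmid of about 5.8 kb built on the pmCherry-C1 backbone. It produces human YOD1 (also called OTUD2 or DUBA8) fused at its N-terminus to the monomeric red fluorescent protein mCherry. Transcription is driven by the human cytomegalovirus immediate-early enhancer and promoter, which in the circular map lie directly upstream of the mCherry coding sequence. The YOD1 open reading frame follows after a short stretch of multiple cloning site and was inserted between XhoI and EcoRI sites, both retained. It is flanked by fragments of Gateway attB1 and attB2 sites, which suggests the insert passed through a Gateway-type clone at some stage. The record states only that it was subcloned from a matching EGFP-YOD1 plasmid. An SV40 polyadenylation signal terminates the fusion transcript.

Propagation in E. coli relies on a high-copy ColE1/pUC-type origin, and an f1 origin is also present. A single NeoR/KanR (Tn5 aminoglycoside phosphotransferase) gene serves both hosts. A bacterial bla-type promoter drives it for kanamycin selection, and the SV40 enhancer/early promoter with an HSV TK polyadenylation signal supports G418 selection of transfected mammalian cells. Several short annotated fragments (ble, bGH poly(A), RSF ori, large T antigen) appear to be partial matches within backbone sequence rather than functional elements.

YOD1 is an OTU-family deubiquitinating enzyme that works with the VCP/p97 ATPase. The construct allows live or fixed-cell imaging of its localisation and was deposited with a study of p97 cofactors in the autophagic clearance of ruptured lysosomes.
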