Addgene plasmid #85663: mCherry-YOD1
Purpose: Expression of human YOD1 with N-terminal mCherry tag
Depositing lab: Hemmo Meyer. Depositing organization: Universitaet Duisburg-Essen. Publication: VCP/p97 cooperates with YOD1, UBXD1 and PLAA to drive clearance of ruptured lysosomes by autophagy. Papadopoulos C, Kirchner P, Bug M, Grum D, Koerver L, Schulze N, Poehler R, Dressler A, Fengler S, Arhzaouy K, Lux V, Ehrmann M, Weihl CC, Meyer H. EMBO J. 2016 Oct 17. pii: e201695148. 10.15252/embj.201695148 PubMed 27753622.
Backbone
  Vector backbone: pmCherry-C1
  Vector type: Mammalian Expression
  Selectable markers: Neomycin (select with G418)
Growth in bacteria
  Bacterial resistance: Kanamycin, 50 μg/mL
  Growth temperature: 37°C
  Growth strain: DH5alpha
  Copy number: Unknown
Gene/Insert
  Gene/Insert name: YOD1 (alt names: YOD1 OTU deubiquinating enzyme 1 homolog (S. cerevisiae); DKFZp451J1719, OTUD2, PRO0907)
  Species: H. sapiens (human)
  GenBank ID: NM_018566
  Entrez Gene: YOD1 (a.k.a. DUBA8, OTUD2, PRO0907)
  Promoter: CMV
  Tag / fusion protein: mCherry (N terminal on backbone)
  Cloning method: Restriction Enzyme; 5′ cloning site XhoI (not destroyed); 3′ cloning site EcoRI (not destroyed)
  Sequencing primers: 5′ CMV-F; 3′ SV40pA-R
Terms and licenses: Academic/Nonprofit Terms; Industry Terms: Not Available to Industry
Depositor comments: cloned from pEGFP-YOD1 (#85664)
How to cite: mCherry-YOD1 was a gift from Hemmo Meyer (Addgene plasmid # 85663 ; http://n2t.net/addgene:85663 ; RRID:Addgene_85663)
